>Addgene plasmid #228014 | pRS416-CHA1p-TID-FKBP-HA3 | addgene full sequence | sequence record 453570 | Addgene NGS Result
CCCGTCGTGTAGATAACTACGATACGGGAGGGCTTACCATCTGGCCCCAGTGCTGCAATGATACCGCGAG
ACCCACGCTCACCGGCTCCAGATTTATCAGCAATAAACCAGCCAGCCGGAAGGGCCGAGCGCAGAAGTGG
TCCTGCAACTTTATCCGCCTCCATCCAGTCTATTAATTGTTGCCGGGAAGCTAGAGTAAGTAGTTCGCCA
GTTAATAGTTTGCGCAACGTTGTTGCCATTGCTACAGGCATCGTGGTGTCACGCTCGTCGTTTGGTATGG
CTTCATTCAGCTCCGGTTCCCAACGATCAAGGCGAGTTACATGATCCCCCATGTTGTGCAAAAAAGCGGT
TAGCTCCTTCGGTCCTCCGATCGTTGTCAGAAGTAAGTTGGCCGCAGTGTTATCACTCATGGTTATGGCA
GCACTGCATAATTCTCTTACTGTCATGCCATCCGTAAGATGCTTTTCTGTGACTGGTGAGTACTCAACCA
AGTCATTCTGAGAATAGTGTATGCGGCGACCGAGTTGCTCTTGCCCGGCGTCAATACGGGATAATACCGC
GCCACATAGCAGAACTTTAAAAGTGCTCATCATTGGAAAACGTTCTTCGGGGCGAAAACTCTCAAGGATC
TTACCGCTGTTGAGATCCAGTTCGATGTAACCCACTCGTGCACCCAACTGATCTTCAGCATCTTTTACTT
TCACCAGCGTTTCTGGGTGAGCAAAAACAGGAAGGCAAAATGCCGCAAAAAAGGGAATAAGGGCGACACG
GAAATGTTGAATACTCATACTCTTCCTTTTTCAATATTATTGAAGCATTTATCAGGGTTATTGTCTCATG
AGCGGATACATATTTGAATGTATTTAGAAAAATAAACAAATAGGGGTTCCGCGCACATTTCCCCGAAAAG
TGCCACCTGGGTCCTTTTCATCACGTGCTATAAAAATAATTATAATTTAAATTTTTTAATATAAATATAT
AAATTAAAAATAGAAAGTAAAAAAAGAAATTAAAGAAAAAATAGTTTTTGTTTTCCGAAGATGTAAAAGA
CTCTAGGGGGATCGCCAACAAATACTACCTTTTATCTTGCTCTTCCTGCTCTCAGGTATTAATGCCGAAT
TGTTTCATCTTGTCTGTGTAGAAGACCACACACGAAAATCCTGTGATTTTACATTTTACTTATCGTTAAT
CGAATGTATATCTATTTAATCTGCTTTTCTTGTCTAATAAATATATATGTAAAGTACGCTTTTTGTTGAA
ATTTTTTAAACCTTTGTTTATTTTTTTTTCTTCATTCCGTAACTCTTCTACCTTCTTTATTTACTTTCTA
AAATCCAAATACAAAACATAAAAATAAATAAACACAGAGTAAATTCCCAAATTATTCCATCATTAAAAGA
TACGAGGCGCGTGTAAGTTACAGGCAAGCGATCCGTCTAAGAAACCATTATTATCATGACATTAACCTAT
AAAAATAGGCGTATCACGAGGCCCTTTCGTCTCGCGCGTTTCGGTGATGACGGTGAAAACCTCTGACACA
TGCAGCTCCCGGAGACGGTCACAGCTTGTCTGTAAGCGGATGCCGGGAGCAGACAAGCCCGTCAGGGCGC
GTCAGCGGGTGTTGGCGGGTGTCGGGGCTGGCTTAACTATGCGGCATCAGAGCAGATTGTACTGAGAGTG
CACCATACCACCTTTTCAATTCATCATTTTTTTTTTATTCTTTTTTTTGATTTCGGTTTCCTTGAAATTT
TTTTGATTCGGTAATCTCCGAACAGAAGGAAGAACGAAGGAAGGAGCACAGACTTAGATTGGTATATATA
CGCATATGTAGTGTTGAAGAAACATGAAATTGCCCAGTATTCTTAACCCAACTGCACAGAACAAAAACCT
GCAGGAAACGAAGATAAATCATGTCGAAAGCTACATATAAGGAACGTGCTGCTACTCATCCTAGTCCTGT
TGCTGCCAAGCTATTTAATATCATGCACGAAAAGCAAACAAACTTGTGTGCTTCATTGGATGTTCGTACC
ACCAAGGAATTACTGGAGTTAGTTGAAGCATTAGGTCCCAAAATTTGTTTACTAAAAACACATGTGGATA
TCTTGACTGATTTTTCCATGGAGGGCACAGTTAAGCCGCTAAAGGCATTATCCGCCAAGTACAATTTTTT
ACTCTTCGAAGACAGAAAATTTGCTGACATTGGTAATACAGTCAAATTGCAGTACTCTGCGGGTGTATAC
AGAATAGCAGAATGGGCAGACATTACGAATGCACACGGTGTGGTGGGCCCAGGTATTGTTAGCGGTTTGA
AGCAGGCGGCAGAAGAAGTAACAAAGGAACCTAGAGGCCTTTTGATGTTAGCAGAATTGTCATGCAAGGG
CTCCCTATCTACTGGAGAATATACTAAGGGTACTGTTGACATTGCGAAGAGCGACAAAGATTTTGTTATC
GGCTTTATTGCTCAAAGAGACATGGGTGGAAGAGATGAAGGTTACGATTGGTTGATTATGACACCCGGTG
TGGGTTTAGATGACAAGGGAGACGCATTGGGTCAACAGTATAGAACCGTGGATGATGTGGTCTCTACAGG
ATCTGACATTATTATTGTTGGAAGAGGACTATTTGCAAAGGGAAGGGATGCTAAGGTAGAGGGTGAACGT
TACAGAAAAGCAGGCTGGGAAGCATATTTGAGAAGATGCGGCCAGCAAAACTAAAAAACTGTATTATAAG
TAAATGCATGTATACTAAACTCACAAATTAGAGCTTCAATTTAATTATATCAGTTATTACCCTATGCGGT
GTGAAATACCGCACAGATGCGTAAGGAGAAAATACCGCATCAGGAAATTGTAAGCGTTAATATTTTGTTA
AAATTCGCGTTAAATTTTTGTTAAATCAGCTCATTTTTTAACCAATAGGCCGAAATCGGCAAAATCCCTT
ATAAATCAAAAGAATAGACCGAGATAGGGT
[37 nt withheld, positions 2971-3007]
AAAGAACGTGGACTCCAACGTCAAAGG
[49 nt withheld, positions 3035-3083]
T
[91 nt withheld, positions 3085-3175]
G
[124 nt withheld, positions 3177-3300]
CCATTCGCCATTCAGGCTGCGCAACTGTTGGGAAGGGCGATCGGTGCGGGCCTCTTCGCTATTACGCCAG
CTGGCGAAAGGGGGATGTGCTGCAAGGCGATTAAGTTGGGTAACGCCAGGGTTTTCCCAGTCACGACGTT
GTAAAACGACGGCCAGTGAGCGCGCGTAATACGACTCACTATAGGGCGAATTGGGTACCACATACAAAGA
GTTCAGTTGAGACATATACTGGTTGTACTGTTGGGATAACTTATCCAATGACTCTTGATCTGTTGTCTGG
CATATTGATGATCTCTGCTGACGTTGTATCCACAGATCTAATTGCAAGATAGCCTCTTGCGACCTTATTA
AAAGCCTCTCCGTGATATCCTCTAGGGCTTGGGTTGCCATTAATCGATGTGTCCTTGTTTCCTTATGCGA
GCTGTTTCTTATCTATCTTATGGTCCCATTCTTTACTGCACTGTTTACATTTTGATCAATTGCGAAATGT
TCCTACTATTTTTCTTTTTCTCTTTTCGCGAGTACTAATCACCGCGAACGGAAACTAATGAGTCCTCTGC
GCGGAGACATGATTCCGCATGGGCGGCTCCTGTTAAGCCCCAGCGGAAATGTAATTCCACTGAGTGTCAT
TAAATAGTGCCAAAGCTTTATCAAATTGTTTGCGATGAGATAAGATAAAAGGGACAATATGAGGAGGAAC
ACAGGTATATAAATATCGCCAAATAAAAGGAAAATGTTTATACAGTTTTCTCTTTTTTAAGTGCTGGATA
GACAAGAGACAGGAAAATTAACCAGCGAAGCTTAAAATGGCAAGAGATCCGCCTGTGGCCACGATGAAAG
ATAACACGGTTCCCTTAAAATTGATAGCCCTTCTTGCCAATGGTGAGTTTCATTCCGGGGAACAACTTGG
CGAAACTCTGGGAATGAGCAGGGCAGCGATTAACAAGCATATCCAAACCTTGAGAGACTGGGGAGTAGAT
GTGTTCACCGTGCCTGGTAAAGGTTATTCTTTGCCGGAACCTATCCCTCTATTAAATGCGAAACAGATAC
TAGGACAACTGGACGGTGGTAGTGTTGCCGTATTGCCGGTTGTTGACTCAACCAATCAATACTTGCTGGA
CAGAATTGGCGAACTTAAAAGCGGTGATGCGTGTATTGCAGAATATCAGCAAGCAGGGAGAGGCTCAAGA
GGTAGGAAATGGTTTTCACCTTTTGGCGCCAATCTTTACTTAAGTATGTTCTGGCGTTTGAAGAGAGGGC
CCGCGGCTATTGGTTTAGGTCCCGTTATCGGGATAGTTATGGCTGAAGCGCTACGTAAACTTGGGGCCGA
CAAGGTCAGAGTGAAGTGGCCTAATGATCTATACTTGCAAGATAGAAAGCTAGCGGGTATCCTGGTGGAG
CTAGCGGGAATCACAGGGGACGCTGCCCAAATAGTAATCGGTGCTGGTATAAATGTCGCAATGCGTAGAG
TCGAGGAATCAGTGGTGAACCAGGGCTGGATCACGTTGCAAGAGGCGGGCATAAACCTGGACCGTAACAC
CCTTGCAGCGACCCTAATAAGAGAACTACGTGCTGCATTGGAGCTTTTTGAGCAGGAGGGCCTGGCTCCG
TACCTACCCAGGTGGGAGAAATTAGACAATTTCATAAACCGTCCAGTCAAACTAATAATTGGAGATAAGG
AGATTTTCGGTATTTCTCGTGGGATAGACAAGCAGGGAGCGTTGTTATTAGAACAGGATGGTGTCATTAA
ACCTTGGATGGGCGGTGAAATTAGTCTTCGTAGTGCCGAAAAGGCTAGCGGTTCTGGTGGTGCTAGCGGA
GTGCAGGTGGAAACCATCTCCCCAGGAGACGGGCGCACCTTCCCCAAGCGCGGCCAGACCTGCGTGGTGC
ACTACACCGGGATGCTTGAAGATGGAAAGAAATTTGATTCCTCCCGGGACAGAAACAAGCCCTTTAAGTT
TATGCTAGGCAAGCAGGAGGTGATCCGAGGCTGGGAAGAAGGGGTTGCCCAGATGAGTGTGGGTCAGAGA
GCCAAACTGACTATATCTCCAGATTATGCCTATGGTGCCACTGGGCACCCAGGCATCATCCCACCACATG
CCACTCTCGTCTTCGATGTGGAGCTTCTAAAACTGGAAACTTACCCATACGATGTTCCTGACTATGCGGG
CTATCCGTATGACGTCCCGGACTATGCAGGATCTTATCCATATGACGTTCCAGATTACGCTGCTTGATCT
AGAGCGGCCGCCACCGCGGTGGAGCTCCAGCTTTTGTTCCCTTTAGTGAGGGTTAATTGCGCGCTTGGCG
TAATCATGGTCATAGCTGTTTCCTGTGTGAAATTGTTATCCGCTCACAATTCCACACAACATACGAGCCG
GAAGCATAAAGTGTAAAGCCTGGGGTGCCTAATGAGTGAGCTAACTCACATTAATTGCGTTGCGCTCACT
GCCCGCTTTCCAGTCGGGAAACCTGTCGTGCCAGCTGCATTAATGAATCGGCCAACGCGCGGGGAGAGGC
GGTTTGCGTATTGGGCGCTCTTCCGCTTCCTCGCTCACTGACTCGCTGCGCTCGGTCGTTCGGCTGCGGC
GAGCGGTATCAGCTCACTCAAAGGCGGTAATACGGTTATCCACAGAATCAGGGGATAACGCAGGAAAGAA
CATGTGAGCAAAAGGCCAGCAAAAGGCCAGGAACCGTAAAAAGGCCGCGTTGCTGGCGTTTTTCCATAGG
CTCCGCCCCCCTGACGAGCATCACAAAAATCGACGCTCAAGTCAGAGGTGGCGAAACCCGACAGGACTAT
AAAGATACCAGGCGTTTCCCCCTGGAAGCTCCCTCGTGCGCTCTCCTGTTCCGACCCTGCCGCTTACCGG
ATACCTGTCCGCCTTTCTCCCTTCGGGAAGCGTGGCGCTTTCTCATAGCTCACGCTGTAGGTATCTCAGT
TCGGTGTAGGTCGTTCGCTCCAAGCTGGGCTGTGTGCACGAACCCCCCGTTCAGCCCGACCGCTGCGCCT
TATCCGGTAACTATCGTCTTGAGTCCAACCCGGTAAGACACGACTTATCGCCACTGGCAGCAGCCACTGG
TAACAGGATTAGCAGAGCGAGGTATGTAGGCGGTGCTACAGAGTTCTTGAAGTGGTGGCCTAACTACGGC
TACACTAGAAGAACAGTATTTGGTATCTGCGCTCTGCTGAAGCCAGTTACCTTCGGAAAAAGAGTTGGTA
GCTCTTGATCCGGCAAACAAACCACCGCTGGTAGCGGTGGTTTTTTTGTTTGCAAGCAGCAGATTACGCG
CAGAAAAAAAGGATCTCAAGAAGATCCTTTGATCTTTTCTACGGGGTCTGACGCTCAGTGGAACGAAAAC
TCACGTTAAGGGATTTTGGTCATGAGATTATCAAAAAGGATCTTCACCTAGATCCTTTTAAATTAAAAAT
GAAGTTTTAAATCAATCTAAAGTATATATGAGTAAACTTGGTCTGACAGTTACCAATGCTTAATCAGTGA
GGCACCTATCTCAGCGATCTGTCTATTTCGTTCATCCATAGTTGCCTGACTC
Features (pLannotate 1.2.2; 21 found; start..end, strand, type, name):
    789..893     -  promoter       AmpR promoter: bla
    930..1433    +  misc_feature   CEN/ARS: S. cerevisiae CEN6 centromere fused to an autonomously replicating sequence
   1501..1536    +  CDS            rop (fragment): Rop protein, which maintains plasmids at low copy number; rop
   1638..1687    +  misc_feature   bom (fragment): basis of mobility region from pBR322
   1695..1910    +  promoter       URA3 promoter: S. cerevisiae URA3
   1911..2714    +  CDS            URA3: orotidine-5'-phosphate decarboxylase, required for uracil biosynthesis; S. cerevisiae URA3; yeast auxotrophic marker, counterselectable with 5-fluoroorotic acid (5-FOA)
   2793..2844    +  misc_feature   bom (fragment): basis of mobility region from pBR322
   2872..3300    -  rep_origin     f1 ori (sequence partly withheld): f1 bacteriophage origin of replication; arrow indicates direction of (+) strand synthesis
   3304..3459    -  CDS            lacZα (fragment): LacZα fragment of β-galactosidase; lacZ fragment
   3467..3485    +  promoter       T7 promoter: promoter for bacteriophage T7 RNA polymerase
   4134..5093    +  CDS            birA: BIRA_ECOLI - Also known as bioR, dhbB. Experimental evidence at protein level: Swiss-Prot protein existence level 1. Acts both as a biotin--[acetyl-CoA-carboxylase] ligase and a biotin-operon repressor. In the presence of ATP, BirA activates biotin to form the BirA-biotinyl-5'-adenylate (BirA-bio-5'-AMP or holoBirA) complex. HoloBirA can either transfer the biotinyl moiety to the biotin carboxyl carrier protein (BCCP) subunit of acetyl-CoA carboxylase, or bind to the biotin operator site and inhibit transcription of the operon. From Escherichia coli (strain K12).
   5118..5438    +  CDS            DmrB: F36V mutant of FK506-binding protein FKBP12 binds synthetic ligands that do not bind wild-type FKBP
   5442..5531    +  CDS            3xHA: three tandem HA epitope tags
   5538..5567    -  misc_feature   MCS (fragment): pBluescript multiple cloning site
   5580..5598    -  promoter       T3 promoter: promoter for bacteriophage T3 RNA polymerase
   5643..5659    -  protein_bind   lac operator: The lac repressor binds to the lac operator to inhibit transcription in E. coli. This inhibition can be relieved by adding lactose or isopropyl-β-D-thiogalactopyranoside (IPTG). lac repressor encoded by lacI
   5667..5697    -  promoter       lac promoter: promoter for the E. coli lac operon
   5712..5733    -  protein_bind   CAP binding site: CAP binding activates transcription in the presence of cAMP. E. coli catabolite activator protein
   5746..5838    -  CDS            lacI (fragment): lac repressor; lacI; The lac repressor binds to the lac operator to inhibit transcription in E. coli. This inhibition can be relieved by adding lactose or isopropyl-β-D-thiogalactopyranoside (IPTG).
   6021..6609    -  rep_origin     ori: high-copy-number ColE1/pMB1/pBR322/pUC origin of replication
   6780..788     -  CDS            AmpR (across the origin): β-lactamase; bla; confers resistance to ampicillin, carbenicillin, and related antibiotics
