[The description below was written by a language model from this plasmid's Addgene catalogue record and pLannotate feature annotations shown in this document.]
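Description:
pRS416-CHA1p-TID-FKBP-HA3 is a yeast expression plasmid of about 6.9 kb, built on the pRS416 shuttle backbone for proximity-dependent biotinylation (BioID) in budding yeast. In Saccharomyces cerevisiae it is maintained through a CEN6/ARS element, which gives stable, centromeric, low-copy inheritance. Selection is by the URA3 marker under its own promoter, which complements uracil auxotrophy and can be counterselected with 5-FOA. In E. coli it replicates from a high-copy ColE1/pUC-type origin and is selected by ampicillin resistance (bla). The backbone also carries the usual pBluescript-derived elements: an f1 origin, lacZα and lac promoter/operator remnants, and T7 and T3 promoters flanking the cloning region.

The payload sits between the T7 and T3 promoters in the former polylinker. It is a single open reading frame in which TurboID, annotated as birA because it is an engineered E. coli BirA biotin ligase, is fused to an FKBP domain and followed by a C-terminal 3xHA epitope tag for detection. The feature annotation matches the FKBP segment to DmrB, the F36V variant of FKBP12, whereas the catalogue simply calls it FKBP. Expression is driven by the yeast CHA1 promoter. This promoter is not annotated in the feature table but presumably lies in the unannotated stretch upstream of the ligase. No transcription terminator is annotated downstream of the tag either.

The record does not explain the role of the FKBP domain. Such domains are commonly used for ligand-induced dimerisation or recruitment, which would allow the ligase to be brought to a chosen partner protein. The associated work compared BioID tagging systems in yeast and examined the Ccr4-Not complex interactome.
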