Addgene plasmid #228014: pRS416-CHA1p-TID-FKBP-HA3
Purpose: Expresses TurboID-FKBP fusion from CHA1 promoter; yeast BioID
Depositing lab: Joseph Reese. Depositing organization: Pennsylvania State University. Publication: Characterization of BioID tagging systems in budding yeast and exploring the interactome of the Ccr4-Not complex. Pfannenstein J, Tyryshkin M, Gulden ME, Doud EH, Mosley AL, Reese JC. G3 (Bethesda). 2024 Sep 13:jkae221. doi: 10.1093/g3journal/jkae221. PubMed 39271111.
Backbone
  Vector backbone: pRS416
  Vector type: Yeast Expression
  Selectable markers: URA3
Growth in bacteria
  Bacterial resistance: Ampicillin, 100 μg/mL
  Growth temperature: 37°C
  Growth strain: DH5alpha
  Copy number: High Copy
Gene/Insert
  Gene/Insert name: TurboID-FKBP
  Species: Other
  Promoter: CHA1
  Tag / fusion protein: HA tag (C terminal on insert)
  Cloning method: Ligation Independent Cloning
Terms and licenses: Academic/Nonprofit Terms; Industry Terms: Not Available to Industry
How to cite: pRS416-CHA1p-TID-FKBP-HA3 was a gift from Joseph Reese (Addgene plasmid # 228014 ; http://n2t.net/addgene:228014 ; RRID:Addgene_228014)
